>Addgene plasmid #186655 | Donor_N_FH_Shu | addgene full sequence | sequence record 367684 | Addgene NGS Result
ACGCAAACCGCCTCTCCCCGCGCGTTGGCCGATTCATTAATGCAGCTGGCACGACAGGTTTCCCGACTGG
AAAGCGGGCAGTGAGCGCAACGCAATTAATGTGAGTTAGCTCACTCATTAGGCACCCCAGGCTTTACACT
TTATGCTTCCGGCTCGTATGTTGTGTGGAATTGTGAGCGGATAACAATTTCACACAGGAAACAGCTATGA
CCATGATTACGCCAAGCTTGCATGCCTGCAGGGTGAACAAGCGAGCATTCGCATACTATTGTATTGATCA
TTGCTTAGAATAGCCCTCCCTTAATATACAAATCTTAGCCATACCATATCGCACGGTGAGCACTTCACAA
GGCCATTAAGAATGCATTCCTCATTATGTTTCCTAGTTTTTTATTGTTACACACACCAAAACAATTCTCT
CAATGGAGTGCTCGTAGTTGGAGAGCGATAAGTGTTCAGTTTTAAATAAAGATTCATATAAAAAGCAAGT
ATATCTGGCCTAGTGTTTCCCCGTCTGGATTGGAATACATTATACATTTTCGGAAGATATCTCGAGTTGC
AGTGCTCGCGCCCTAATAAAGATATATAGTTCTTTGTTTGAATTCGATAACTTCCGGACAACAGCGACCA
ATCGATTCGCTAAAGCTATCAAGCAATCGAATTCCAGTTGATACCATCGCTGGAAAGCTCTTTTCTCAAA
CGCATCCAAAAGAATAGCGCCAACTCAGCGCATTCCGGAATTCGTTTCGTAAATATTCTGTAAATTTTGC
GATACCCAGGTAAGTGATCCAGACATGATAAGATACATTGATGAGTTTGGACAAACCACAACTAGAATGC
AGTGAAAAAAATGCTTTATTTGTGAAATTTGTGATGCTATTGCTTTATTTGTAACCATTATAAGCTGCAA
TAAACAAGTTCTAGGCACCGGGCTTGCGGGTCATGCACCAGGTGCGCGGTCCTTCGGGCACCTCGACGTC
GGCGGTGACGGTGAAGCCGAGCCGCTCGTAGAAGGGGAGGTTGCGGGGCGCGGAGGTCTCCAGGAAGGCG
GGCACCCCGGCGCGCTCGGCCGCCTCCACTCCGGGGAGCACGACGGCGCTGCCCAGACCCTTGCCCTGGT
GGTCGGGCGAGACGCCGACGGTGGCCAGGAACCACGCGGGCTCCTTGGGCCGGTGCGGCGCCAGGAGGCC
TTCCATCTGTTGCTGCGCGGCCAGCCGGGAACCGCTCAACTCGGCCATGCGCGGGCCGATCTCGGCGAAC
ACCGCCCCCGCTTCGACGCTCTCCGGCGTGGTCCAGACCGCCACCGCGGCGCCGTCGTCCGCGACCCACA
CCTTGCCGATGTCGAGCCCGACGCGCGTGAGGAAGAGTTCTTGCAGCTCGGTGACCCGCTCGATGTGGCG
GTCCGGGTCGACGGTGTGGCGCGTGGCGGGGTAGTCGGCGAACGCGGCGGCGAGGGTGCGTACGGCCCGG
GGGACGTCGTCGCGGGTGGCGAGGCGCACCGTGGGCTTGTACTCGGTCATTTTGATTGTCTCTGGATTAG
ACGACTGCTGGCTGATGGAGCGGCTTTGTGTCGGGAGGAGTATCCACACAGCACAAGAACTCAAACGGTA
GTGATATGAAAACTGGTCCCGCAGCCCGTTTTATAAAGCCCGCTTAGCGCTAAAACCTTATCAGCCGCAA
TGCTCTCCGCTCTCAAGTCGCGTTCAAAACTTTTACCATATATGGGTATGAATTGTTCGCCGATTGGGTT
TTCATTTACGGAGAATTTCCTCCGCAACTGGGTGTTCGTGCTTGTGTGTGTCTTGTATATCGCCATGAAG
AGTGTACCTAATTTTAATCAACCGATTTCTCTCTCTTCCGCAGGAATCAAAATGGACTACAAAGACCATG
ACGGTGATTATAAAGATCATGACATCGATTACAAGGATGACGATGACAAGGGTGGATCTGGAGGTTCCGG
CGGCTCAGGGGGTAGTTACCCATACGATGTTCCTGACTATGCGGGCTATCCCTATGACGTCCCGGACTAT
GCAGGATCCTATCCATATGACGTTCCAGATTACGCTTCCGGTGGCTCTGGCTCTTCAGGCTCAATGGAAG
AAAACTTCGAACCGTACACCCCACAGTTGCTCAAGAATCCCTTGTCCTATTCGTGAGTAATAAGATACAT
ATTAAAGGCACTCATGACCACGTGCAACTCATTCTGCAGGGATCTCGTGAAAAAGGGCGTTGAGTTCGAG
GTCGACAATTCGCAGCAGAACCATGCCAGGGATCTGGGTCTCGACAGCGACAGCGACAGCGACTACGAGG
ATGCGCTGGACGTGGACGGCGAGGAGCTACGTTCACCGTGGACATATTCATTCGACGAACTGCGTGCGCT
GATGAGCGAGATCGACGAAAACATTTACAAGCGGATCACTCGCACCGGTCACGTGGATCGGGAGGCGGTG
CCGAACAAGGCTAGGGTCTCGGTTCGGTACAGTGGCTACTGGGAGGGCGAGACCGCTCCCTTCGACTCCT
CCCTGCTGCGGGGCAGCAAATTCGTGTTTGAAACTGGCCAGGGAACGGTGGTTGAAGGCCTGGAGGTCGC
CGTCCGCAGCATGCGTCCTTACGAGCAGGCCGAGTTTATAATCTCCTACAAGCTGCTTTTCGGAGAACTC
GGTTGCCCTCCGCGGATCAAGCCCAAGGCGGATGCGCTCTTTAAAGTGGAGGTAATTGACTACTCGCTCA
TAGGAGATGCGAAGGGCATCGATGCTATAGGATCCCCGGGTACCGAGCTCGAATTCACTGGCCGTCGTTT
TACAACGTCGTGACTGGGAAAACCCTGGCGTTACCCAACTTAATCGCCTTGCAGCACATCCCCCTTTCGC
CAGCTGGCGTAATAGCGAAGAGGCCCGCACCGATCGCCCTTCCCAACAGTTGCGCAGCCTGAATGGCGAA
TGGCGCCTGATGCGGTATTTTCTCCTTACGCATCTGTGCGGTATTTCACACCGCATATGGTGCACTCTCA
GTACAATCTGCTCTGATGCCGCATAGTTAAGCCAGCCCCGACACCCGCCAACACCCGCTGACGCGCCCTG
ACGGGCTTGTCTGCTCCCGGCATCCGCTTACAGACAAGCTGTGACCGTCTCCGGGAGCTGCATGTGTCAG
AGGTTTTCACCGTCATCACCGAAACGCGCGAGACGAAAGGGCCTCGTGATACGCCTATTTTTATAGGTTA
ATGTCATGATAATAATGGTTTCTTAGACGTCAGGTGGCACTTTTCGGGGAAATGTGCGCGGAACCCCTAT
TTGTTTATTTTTCTAAATACATTCAAATATGTATCCGCTCATGAGACAATAACCCTGATAAATGCTTCAA
TAATATTGAAAAAGGAAGAGTATGAGTATTCAACATTTCCGTGTCGCCCTTATTCCCTTTTTTGCGGCAT
TTTGCCTTCCTGTTTTTGCTCACCCAGAAACGCTGGTGAAAGTAAAAGATGCTGAAGATCAGTTGGGTGC
ACGAGTGGGTTACATCGAACTGGATCTCAACAGCGGTAAGATCCTTGAGAGTTTTCGCCCCGAAGAACGT
TTTCCAATGATGAGCACTTTTAAAGTTCTGCTATGTGGCGCGGTATTATCCCGTATTGACGCCGGGCAAG
AGCAACTCGGTCGCCGCATACACTATTCTCAGAATGACTTGGTTGAGTACTCACCAGTCACAGAAAAGCA
TCTTACGGATGGCATGACAGTAAGAGAATTATGCAGTGCTGCCATAACCATGAGTGATAACACTGCGGCC
AACTTACTTCTGACAACGATCGGAGGACCGAAGGAGCTAACCGCTTTTTTGCACAACATGGGGGATCATG
TAACTCGCCTTGATCGTTGGGAACCGGAGCTGAATGAAGCCATACCAAACGACGAGCGTGACACCACGAT
GCCTGTAGCAATGGCAACAACGTTGCGCAAACTATTAACTGGCGAACTACTTACTCTAGCTTCCCGGCAA
CAATTAATAGACTGGATGGAGGCGGATAAAGTTGCAGGACCACTTCTGCGCTCGGCCCTTCCGGCTGGCT
GGTTTATTGCTGATAAATCTGGAGCCGGTGAGCGTGGGTCTCGCGGTATCATTGCAGCACTGGGGCCAGA
TGGTAAGCCCTCCCGTATCGTAGTTATCTACACGACGGGGAGTCAGGCAACTATGGATGAACGAAATAGA
CAGATCGCTGAGATAGGTGCCTCACTGATTAAGCATTGGTAACTGTCAGACCAAGTTTACTCATATATAC
TTTAGATTGATTTAAAACTTCATTTTTAATTTAAAAGGATCTAGGTGAAGATCCTTTTTGATAATCTCAT
GACCAAAATCCCTTAACGTGAGTTTTCGTTCCACTGAGCGTCAGACCCCGTAGAAAAGATCAAAGGATCT
TCTTGAGATCCTTTTTTTCTGCGCGTAATCTGCTGCTTGCAAACAAAAAAACCACCGCTACCAGCGGTGG
TTTGTTTGCCGGATCAAGAGCTACCAACTCTTTTTCCGAAGGTAACTGGCTTCAGCAGAGCGCAGATACC
AAATACTGTTCTTCTAGTGTAGCCGTAGTTAGGCCACCACTTCAAGAACTCTGTAGCACCGCCTACATAC
CTCGCTCTGCTAATCCTGTTACCAGTGGCTGCTGCCAGTGGCGATAAGTCGTGTCTTACCGGGTTGGACT
CAAGACGATAGTTACCGGATAAGGCGCAGCGGTCGGGCTGAACGGGGGGTTCGTGCACACAGCCCAGCTT
GGAGCGAACGACCTACACCGAACTGAGATACCTACAGCGTGAGCTATGAGAAAGCGCCACGCTTCCCGAA
GGGAGAAAGGCGGACAGGTATCCGGTAAGCGGCAGGGTCGGAACAGGAGAGCGCACGAGGGAGCTTCCAG
GGGGAAACGCCTGGTATCTTTATAGTCCTGTCGGGTTTCGCCACCTCTGACTTGAGCGTCGATTTTTGTG
ATGCTCGTCAGGGGGGCGGAGCCTATGGAAAAACGCCAGCAACGCGGCCTTTTTACGGTTCCTGGCCTTT
TGCTGGCCTTTTGCTCACATGTTCTTTCCTGCGTTATCCCCTGATTCTGTGGATAACCGTATTACCGCCT
TTGAGTGAGCTGATACCGCTCGCCGCAGCCGAACGACCGAGCGCAGCGAGTCAGTGAGCGAGGAAGCGGA
AGAGCGCCCAAT
Features (pLannotate 1.2.2; 18 found; start..end, strand, type, name):
     97..118     +  protein_bind   CAP binding site: CAP binding activates transcription in the presence of cAMP. E. coli catabolite activator protein
    133..163     +  promoter       lac promoter: promoter for the E. coli lac operon
    171..187     +  protein_bind   lac operator: The lac repressor binds to the lac operator to inhibit transcription in E. coli. This inhibition can be relieved by adding lactose or isopropyl-β-D-thiogalactopyranoside (IPTG). lac repressor encoded by lacI
    224..242     -  misc_feature   MCS (fragment): pUC18/19 multiple cloning site
    786..920     -  polyA_signal   SV40 poly(A) signal: SV40 polyadenylation signal
    923..1520    -  CDS            PuroR (fragment): puromycin N-acetyltransferase; pac from Streptomyces alboniger; confers resistance to puromycin
   1528..1827    -  promoter       Ac5 promoter (fragment): Drosophila melanogaster actin 5c promoter
   1875..1940    +  CDS            3xFLAG: three tandem FLAG® epitope tags, followed by an enterokinase cleavage site
   1977..2066    +  CDS            3xHA: three tandem HA epitope tags
   2094..2759    +  CDS            shu (fragment): FKBP6_DROME - Experimental evidence at protein level: Swiss-Prot protein existence level 1. Co-chaperone required during oogenesis to repress transposable elements and prevent their mobilization, which is essential for the germline integrity. Acts via the piRNA metabolic process, which mediates the repression of transposable elements during meiosis by forming complexes composed of piRNAs and Piwi proteins and govern the methylation and subsequent repression of transposons. Acts as a co-chaperone via its interaction with Hsp83/HSP90 and is required for the biogenesis of all three piRNA major po
   2759..2786    -  misc_feature   MCS (fragment): pUC18/19 multiple cloning site
   2783..2940    +  CDS            lacZα (fragment): LacZα fragment of β-galactosidase; lacZ fragment
   2946..3045    -  misc_feature   bom (fragment): basis of mobility region from pBR322
   3147..3182    -  CDS            rop (fragment): Rop protein, which maintains plasmids at low copy number; rop
   3277..3381    +  promoter       AmpR promoter: bla
   3382..4242    +  CDS            AmpR: β-lactamase; bla; confers resistance to ampicillin, carbenicillin, and related antibiotics
   4413..5001    +  rep_origin     ori: high-copy-number ColE1/pMB1/pBR322/pUC origin of replication
   5184..84      +  CDS            lacI (fragment) (across the origin): lac repressor; lacI; The lac repressor binds to the lac operator to inhibit transcription in E. coli. This inhibition can be relieved by adding lactose or isopropyl-β-D-thiogalactopyranoside (IPTG).
