[The description below was written by a language model from this plasmid's Addgene catalogue record and pLannotate feature annotations shown in this document.]
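Description:
Donor_N_FH_Shu is a homology-directed repair donor plasmid built on pUC19 and designed to tag the endogenous shu gene (CG4735) of Drosophila melanogaster at its N terminus in ovarian somatic sheet (OSS) cells. In bacteria it is maintained as a high-copy plasmid through the ColE1/pUC origin and selected with ampicillin via the β-lactamase gene. Remnants of the pUC19 lac promoter/operator, lacZα and multiple cloning site flank the insert, which was assembled by Gibson cloning.

The payload has two parts arranged back to back. On the reverse strand, a fragment of the Drosophila actin 5C (Ac5) promoter drives puromycin N-acetyltransferase, terminated by an SV40 polyadenylation signal, which gives puromycin selection in insect cells. On the forward strand, immediately downstream of this cassette, a 3xFLAG and a 3xHA epitope tag precede a partial shu coding sequence. This annotated shu fragment most likely serves as the right homology arm, placing the tandem tag in frame at the start of the protein. The unannotated stretch between the MCS remnant and the SV40 poly(A) signal presumably holds the upstream genomic homology arm, although the feature table does not label it. No guide RNA or nuclease is annotated on the plasmid, so the component that cuts the genome would have to be supplied separately.

Shu is an FKBP6-family co-chaperone that acts with Hsp83/HSP90 in piRNA biogenesis and transposon silencing. The associated work describes rapid selection of edited cell pools, and integration of this donor allows puromycin enrichment of OSS cells that express FLAG-HA-tagged Shu from its native locus, suitable for detection or immunopurification.
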