Addgene plasmid #186655: Donor_N_FH_Shu
Purpose: Donor plasmid to endogenously tag Shu gene in Drosophila melanogaster ovarian somatic sheet (OSS) cells.
Depositing lab: Astrid Haase. Depositing organization: National Institute of Diabetes & Digestive & Kidney Diseases (NIDDK). Publication: Functional editing of endogenous genes through rapid selection of cell pools (Rapid generation of endogenously tagged genes in Drosophila ovarian somatic sheath cells). Meng Q, Stoyko D, Andrews CM, Konstantinidou P, Genzor P, O T, Elchert AR, Benner L, Sobti S, Katz EY, Haase AD. Nucleic Acids Res. 2022 May 27. pii: 6594084. doi: 10.1093/nar/gkac448. PubMed 35639929.
Backbone
  Vector backbone: pUC19
  Vector type: Insect Expression
  Selectable markers: Puromycin
Growth in bacteria
  Bacterial resistance: Ampicillin, 100 μg/mL
  Growth temperature: 30°C
  Growth strain: NEB Stable
  Copy number: High Copy
Gene/Insert
  Gene/Insert name: OSS Shu N-terminal 3xFlag-3xHA Tag Donor Plasmid
  Species: D. melanogaster (fly)
  Entrez Gene: shu (a.k.a. CG4735, Dmel\CG4735)
  Tag / fusion protein: 3xFlag-3xHA (N terminal on insert)
  Cloning method: Gibson Cloning
Terms and licenses: Academic/Nonprofit Terms; Industry Terms: Not Available to Industry
Depositor comments: Please visit https://www.biorxiv.org/content/10.1101/2020.12.18.423517v1 for bioRxiv preprint.
How to cite: Donor_N_FH_Shu was a gift from Astrid Haase (Addgene plasmid # 186655 ; http://n2t.net/addgene:186655 ; RRID:Addgene_186655)
